>Addgene plasmid #116967 | pFS_0355_pET30-RT-CRISPR_Candidatus_Accumulibacter_sp._SK-02_ARRAY_1 | addgene full sequence | sequence record 227031 | Addgene NGS Result
CCAGGTAAAATACTTCGGCATACGGGCGCCGCGTGTTGATTTTCAAGGGAAAAGAGGATTTTCGTGCGCC
TGGACGGGAGCGCGGGAGCGTTGTTTCGCCCGCGCCCCGAAAAGAGCCGTTAAATTCCTTGACGATCATC
GGGTTGTGGAAGTAGAGTGAAAACTAAGCCCTGCCGATAAAGGGATTGAGACGTCCCGCGGCCGCTATTC
TTTTGATTTATAAGGGATTTTGCCGATTTCGGCCTATTGGTTAAAAAATGAGCTGATTTAACAAAAATTT
AACGCGAATTTTAACAAAATATTAACGCTTACAATTTAGGTGGCACTTTTCGGGGAAATGTGCGCGGAAC
CCCTATTTGTTTATTTTTCTAAATACATTCAAATATGTATCCGCTCATGAATTAATTCTTAGAAAAACTC
ATCGAGCATCAAATGAAACTGCAATTTATTCATATCAGGATTATCAATACCATATTTTTGAAAAAGCCGT
TTCTGTAATGAAGGAGAAAACTCACCGAGGCAGTTCCATAGGATGGCAAGATCCTGGTATCGGTCTGCGA
TTCCGACTCGTCCAACATCAATACAACCTATTAATTTCCCCTCGTCAAAAATAAGGTTATCAAGTGAGAA
ATCACCATGAGTGACGACTGAATCCGGTGAGAATGGCAAAAGTTTATGCATTTCTTTCCAGACTTGTTCA
ACAGGCCAGCCATTACGCTCGTCATCAAAATCACTCGCATCAACCAAACCGTTATTCATTCGTGATTGCG
CCTGAGCGAGACGAAATACGCGATCGCTGTTAAAAGGACAATTACAAACAGGAATCGAATGCAACCGGCG
CAGGAACACTGCCAGCGCATCAACAATATTTTCACCTGAATCAGGATATTCTTCTAATACCTGGAATGCT
GTTTTCCCGGGGATCGCAGTGGTGAGTAACCATGCATCATCAGGAGTACGGATAAAATGCTTGATGGTCG
GAAGAGGCATAAATTCCGTCAGCCAGTTTAGTCTGACCATCTCATCTGTAACATCATTGGCAACGCTACC
TTTGCCATGTTTCAGAAACAACTCTGGCGCATCGGGCTTCCCATACAATCGATAGATTGTCGCACCTGAT
TGCCCGACATTATCGCGAGCCCATTTATACCCATATAAATCAGCATCCATGTTGGAATTTAATCGCGGCC
TAGAGCAAGACGTTTCCCGTTGAATATGGCTCATAACACCCCTTGTATTACTGTTTATGTAAGCAGACAG
TTTTATTGTTCATGACCAAAATCCCTTAACGTGAGTTTTCGTTCCACTGAGCGTCAGACCCCGTAGAAAA
GATCAAAGGATCTTCTTGAGATCCTTTTTTTCTGCGCGTAATCTGCTGCTTGCAAACAAAAAAACCACCG
CTACCAGCGGTGGTTTGTTTGCCGGATCAAGAGCTACCAACTCTTTTTCCGAAGGTAACTGGCTTCAGCA
GAGCGCAGATACCAAATACTGTCCTTCTAGTGTAGCCGTAGTTAGGCCACCACTTCAAGAACTCTGTAGC
ACCGCCTACATACCTCGCTCTGCTAATCCTGTTACCAGTGGCTGCTGCCAGTGGCGATAAGTCGTGTCTT
ACCGGGTTGGACTCAAGACGATAGTTACCGGATAAGGCGCAGCGGTCGGGCTGAACGGGGGGTTCGTGCA
CACAGCCCAGCTTGGAGCGAACGACCTACACCGAACTGAGATACCTACAGCGTGAGCTATGAGAAAGCGC
CACGCTTCCCGAAGGGAGAAAGGCGGACAGGTATCCGGTAAGCGGCAGGGTCGGAACAGGAGAGCGCACG
AGGGAGCTTCCAGGGGGAAACGCCTGGTATCTTTATAGTCCTGTCGGGTTTCGCCACCTCTGACTTGAGC
GTCGATTTTTGTGATGCTCGTCAGGGGGGCGGAGCCTATGGAAAAACGCCAGCAACGCGGCCTTTTTACG
GTTCCTGGTCTTTTGCTGGCCTTTTGCTCACATGTTCTTTCCTGCGTTATCCCCTGATTCTGTGGATAAC
CGTATTACCGCCTTTGAGTGAGCTGATACCGCTCGCCGCAGCCGAACGACCGAGCGCAGCGAGTCAGTGA
GCGAGGAAGCGGAAGAGCGCCTGATGCGGTATTTTCTCCTTACGCATCTGTGCGGTATTTCACACCGCAA
TGGTGCACTCTCAGTACAATCTGCTCTGATGCCGCATAGTTAAGCCAGTATACACTCCGCTATCGCTACG
TGACTGGGTCATGGCTGCGCCCCGACACCCGCCAACACCCGCTGACGCGCCCTGACGGGCTTGTCTGCTC
CCGGCATCCGCTTACAGACAAGCTGTGACCGTCTCCGGGAGCTGCATGTGTCAGAGGTTTTCACCGTCAT
CACCGAAACGCGCGAGGCAGCTGCGGTAAAGCTCATCAGCGTGGTCGTGAAGCGATTCACAGATGTCTGC
CTGTTCATCCGCGTCCAGCTCGTTGAGTTTCTCCAGAAGCGTTAATGTCTGGCTTCTGATAAAGCGGGCC
ATGTTAAGGGCGGTTTTTTCCTGTTTGGTCACTGATGCCTCCGTGTAAGGGGGATTTCTGTTCATGGGGG
TAATGATACCGATGAAACGAGAGAGGATGCTCACGATACGGGTTACTGATGATGAACATGCCCGGTTACT
GGAACGTTGTGAGGGTAAACAACTGGCGGTATGGATGCGGCGGGACCAGAGAAAAATCACTCAGGGTCAA
TGCCAGCGCTTCGTTAATACAGATGTAGGTGTTCCACAGGGTAGCCAGCAGCATCCTGCGATGCAGATCC
GGAACATAATGGTGCAGGGCGCTGACTTCCGCGTTTCCAGACTTTACGAAACACGGAAACCGAAGATCAT
TCATGTTGTTGCTCAGGTCGCAGACGTTTTGCAGCAGCAGTCGCTTCACGTTCGCTCGCGTATCGGTGAT
TCATTCTGCTAACCAGTAAGGCAACCCCGCCAGCCTAGCCGGGTCCTCAACGACAGGAGCACGATCATGC
GCACCCGTGGGGCCGCCATGCCGGCGATAATGGCCTGCTTCTCGCCGAAACGTTTGGTGGCGGGACCAGT
GACGAAGGCTTGAGCGAGGGCGTGCAAGATTCCGAATACCGCAAGCGACAGGCCGATCATCGTCGCGCTC
CAGCGAAAGCGGTCCTCGCCGAAAATGACCCAGAGCGCTGCCGGCACCTGTCCTACGAGTTGCATGATAA
AGAAGATAGTCATAAGTGCGGCGACGATAGTCATGCCCCGCGCCCACCGGAAGGAGCTGACTGGGTTGAA
GGCTCTCAAGGGCATCGGTCGAGATCCCGGTGCCTAATGAGTGAGCTAACTTACATTAATTGCGTTGCGC
TCACTGCCCGCTTTCCAGTCGGGAAACCTGTCGTGCCAGCTGCATTAATGAATCGGCCAACGCGCGGGGA
GAGGCGGTTTGCGTATTGGGCGCCAGGGTGGTTTTTCTTTTCACCAGTGAGACGGGCAACAGCTGATTGC
CCTTCACCGCCTGGCCCTGAGAGAGTTGCAGCAAGCGGTCCACGCTGGTTTGCCCCAGCAGGCGAAAATC
CTGTTTGATGGTGGTTAACGGCGGGATATAACATGAGCTATCTTCGGTATCGTCGTATCCCACTACCGAG
ATGTCCGCACCAACGCGCAGCCCGGACTCGGTAATGGCGCGCATTGCGCCCAGCGCCATCTGATCGTTGG
CAACCAGCATCGCAGTGGGAACGATGCCCTCATTCAGCATTTGCATGGTTTGTTGAAAACCGGACATGGC
ACTCCAGTCGCCTTCCCGTTCCGCTATCGGCTGAATTTGATTGCGAGTGAGATATTTATGCCAGCCAGCC
AGACGCAGACGCGCCGAGACAGAACTTAATGGGCCCGCTAACAGCGCGATTTGCTGGTGACCCAATGCGA
CCAGATGCTCCACGCCCAGTCGCGTACCATCTTCATGGGAGAAAATAATACTGTTGATGGGTGTCTGGTC
AGAGACATCAAGAAATAACGCCGGAACATTAGTGCAGGCAGCTTCCACAGCAATGGCATCCTGGTCATCC
AGCGGATAGTTAATGATCAGCCCACTGACGCGTTGCGCGAGAAGATTGTGCACCGCCGCTTTACAGGCTT
CGACGCCGCTTCGTTCTACCATCGACACCACCACGCTGGCACCCAGTTGATCGGCGCGAGATTTAATCGC
CGCGACAATTTGCGACGGCGCGTGCAGGGCCAGACTGGAGGTGGCAACGCCAATCAGCAACGACTGTTTG
CCCGCCAGTTGTTGTGCCACGCGGTTGGGAATGTAATTCAGCTCCGCCATCGCCGCTTCCACTTTTTCCC
GCGTTTTCGCAGAAACGTGGCTGGCCTGGTTCACCACGCGGGAAACGGTCTGATAAGAGACACCGGCATA
CTCTGCGACATCGTATAACGTTACTGGTTTCACATTCACCACCCTGAATTGACTCTCTTCCGGGCGCTAT
CATGCCATACCGCGAAAGGTTTTGCGCCATTCGATGGTGTCCGGGATCTCGACGCTCTCCCTTATGCGAC
TCCTGCATTAGGAAGCAGCCCAGTAGTAGGTTGAGGCCGTTGAGCACCGCCGCCGCAAGGAATGGTGCAT
GCAAGGAGATGGCGCCCAACAGTCCCCCGGCCACGGGGCCTGCCACCATACCCACGCCGAAACAAGCGCT
CATGAGCCCGAAGTGGCGAGCCCGATCTTCCCCATCGGTGATGTCGGCGATATAGGCGCCAGCAACCGCA
CCTGTGGCGCCGGTGATGCCGGCCACGATGCGTCCGGCGTAGAGGATCGAGATCGATCTCGATCCCGCGA
AATTAATACGACTCACTATAGGGGAATTGTGAGCGGATAACAATTCCCCTCTAGAAATAATTTTGTTTAA
CTTTAAGAAGGAGATATACATATGTCTACTTTACCCACCCCTTCCAGCACTGACCAAGACTCACCACCAC
CTTTCTGGACATTAGCTAGGTTGGCAGAAGCTCTTGAGCACGTGTCAGCTCGACAAGGCGGAGCTGGAGC
TGATGAGCAAACTTTGGCTGAGTTCGCAGCAGACGCAGAGGCCCAGTTAGGGCTTTTGGCCTTGCAGCTA
ACACAAGGAAGTTACAGACCAGCCCCTGCTAGACTTATACCAGTCGCTAAACCAGGAGGAGGTGTTCGTG
AGCTTTTACTGCCAGCAGTCCGAGATAGAATTGTCCAAAGTGCTTTGGCTCGTTACCTTGCTGACCTTTT
GGAACCAGATTTTGGTGAGGCTAGTCACGCTTACAGACCGGGACACTCCGTAGCTACTGCTTTACATAGG
CTTCAAGCCTTACGAGATGGCGGATTGGTTTTCGTGGCAGTCTGTGATATACATCATTTCTTTGATTCGG
TAGATCACAGAAGGCTCTTTTCTCTTTTAGATGACCTTCCATTGGAAAGACGTTTGCGAGAGCAAATGAA
AACTTGTGTTCGTATAGAGGTAGCTGATGTACAAGGCCAGGGAGCTTGGTCCTTAGCTAGAGGATTGGCC
CAAGGTTCTCCTCTGTCTCCAGTCTTAGCTAACTTGTTCTTGATGGCTTTTGATGCTGCATGTGCTCGTG
CTGGGTTGGCTCTTGTCAGATATGCTGATGACTGTGTCCTTGCTTGCGCTTCCGAGACTGAAGCCCAGTC
CGCCCTAGCATTTGCTGCTGATGCTCTTGAGAATATTGGGTTGGCCCTTAATACCAGAAAGTCGCGTCTT
GCCTCTTTCGCAGAAGGGTTTGAGTTTCTAGGTGCATTTTGTGGAGCTGAGGGCATGTTGGGTGGCCGAC
CAGGAGAAGCAGCTTGTTTACCACCAACTACCGGACCAGTACATGAGGCTGCTGCTGCTGACGATGAGAG
GCCACCTTCACATGGTCATCGTCCAAGGTTACGTACATTGTACTTGTTGGAGAATGGCGCAGTTCTCAAT
AAAGAAGGGGAGAGATTTATAGTAGCTCGACATGGTGAGGTATTACTTCAGGTTCCTATGATGCGTATTG
ATCAAATTATGGTCTTTGGTAATGTCCAAATTACTACTCCAGCTTTGCATGAGTGTTTAGAAAGAGGAAT
CCCTGTTATGCTTCTAAGTGGTCGAGGACGTTTCTTTGGTGTTATTGATCCCCTTGATGCAAGATCCGTC
CCTTTACAAAGGGCTCAATTCGCACTAGAATCTGATGAACCAGCTAGACTAGCCCTCGCTAGGCCTTTAA
TTGCTGGAAAGATTTTGAATTGTAGAACCTTCTTGGGAAGATTGGCTAGAGCCAGACAAACAAATATGGA
CGCTCCATTAGCTGCTCTCAAGAGCGCAGCCCAAGCAGCCGGACAAGCTGCCGATTTGGAAATTTTGAGA
GGGATTGAGGGAGCAGCAGCTAGAACATACTTTGCAGCTTGGCAGACTGTCTTACCAGCAAAATGGCAGT
TTACTGGTAGAAATAGGCAACCGCCAACTGATCCTGTAAATGCCCTGCTGAGTTACGGTTATACAATCGT
CTTTTATAACGTGCTGGCATTGGTTAGAGCAAGAGGACTAAATACTCATGTTGGGGTATTGCATGACGTT
AGACCTGGACACCCCGCCTTAGCTTCGGACTTAATGGAAGAATTTCGTGCACCAGTTGTTGACGCAGTTG
TTATGCACTTGGTTTTCGATGGAAAATTGCAGCCAGGTGATTTCAGCTGGCCAGAAACCCCCGGACAACC
CTGTCTCATGGCAGACGGCTCACGAAAACACTTTATTCACTTATTAGAACAGAAATTGAATACAACAGTT
TCTCATGCTGGTCAGCGACTTGACTATAGGAGATGGATGGATATGCAAGTTCTTCAATATGCAGCAGCTC
TTAGAACTCCAGGGTTGCCGTATGTTCCCTTTGCTATTAGATAACGTACGTTAACTTTAAGAAGGAGAAC
TTAAGATGGAGCAAACGTGGCTGGTTACGTATGATGTAAGTGATGATGGTTGTAGAAGGAGAGTAGAAAG
GATATTGTTGGGTCATGGAGAGCGTGAGCAATATAGCGTGTTTAGGTGTAGACTATCTTCTAGGGAAGTT
AGGGATTTACGAGCTAGATTGGCAGGACACTTGAAGGGTTCTGATAGTATTCGATACTACCCCCTTTGTG
CTGCATGTTTACCAAGGCAACCCCAACGTACCCTAGTCGATTCAGCTGAGGCTGGTATCGCTTGGTATTT
CGCAGTTTAACTCGAGATCCGGCTGCTAACAAAGCCCGAAAGGAAGCTGAGTTGGCTGCTGCCACCGCTG
AGCAATAACTAGCATAACCCCTTGGGGCCTCTAAACGGGTCTTGAGGGGTTTTTTGCTGAAAGGAGGAAC
TATATCCGGATA
Features (pLannotate 1.2.2; 18 found; start..end, strand, type, name):
    204..317     +  rep_origin     M13 ori (fragment): M13 bacteriophage origin of replication; arrow indicates direction of (+) strand synthesis
    343..400     +  promoter       AmpR promoter (fragment): bla
    409..1224    -  CDS            KanR: aminoglycoside phosphotransferase; aph(3')-Ia; confers resistance to kanamycin in bacteria or G418 (Geneticin®) in eukaryotes
   1346..1934    +  rep_origin     ori: high-copy-number ColE1/pMB1/pBR322/pUC origin of replication
   2120..2259    -  misc_feature   bom: basis of mobility region from pBR322
   2361..2552    -  CDS            rop: Rop protein, which maintains plasmids at low copy number; rop
   2569..2949    +  CDS            YPB1_ECOLX: Protein predicted: Swiss-Prot protein existence level 4. From Escherichia coli.
   3021..3312    -  CDS            TcR (fragment): tetracycline efflux protein; tet; confers resistance to tetracycline
   3327..3348    -  protein_bind   CAP binding site: CAP binding activates transcription in the presence of cAMP. E. coli catabolite activator protein
   3361..4443    -  CDS            lacI: lac repressor; lacI; The lac repressor binds to the lac operator to inhibit transcription in E. coli. This inhibition can be relieved by adding lactose or isopropyl-β-D-thiogalactopyranoside (IPTG).
   4444..4521    -  promoter       lacI promoter: lacI
   4529..4808    -  CDS            TcR (fragment): tetracycline efflux protein; tet; confers resistance to tetracycline
   4834..4852    +  promoter       T7 promoter: promoter for bacteriophage T7 RNA polymerase
   4853..4877    +  protein_bind   lac operator: The lac repressor binds to the lac operator to inhibit transcription in E. coli. This inhibition can be relieved by adding lactose or isopropyl-β-D-thiogalactopyranoside (IPTG). lac repressor encoded by lacI
   4892..4914    +  RBS            RBS: efficient ribosome binding site from bacteriophage T7 gene 10 (Olins and Rangwala, 1989)
   6911..6928    +  RBS            RBS (fragment): efficient ribosome binding site from bacteriophage T7 gene 10 (Olins and Rangwala, 1989)
   7232..7281    +  CDS            SET1 (fragment): solubility-enhancement tag derived from T7 phage gene 10B
   7289..7336    +  terminator     T7 terminator: transcription terminator for bacteriophage T7 RNA polymerase
