[The description below was written by a language model from this plasmid's Addgene catalogue record and pLannotate feature annotations shown in this document.]
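Description:
pFS_0355_pET30-RT-CRISPR_Candidatus_Accumulibacter_sp._SK-02_ARRAY_1 is a 7,362-nt bacterial expression plasmid built on the Novagen pET30b+ backbone. It is selected with kanamycin through an aph(3')-Ia (KanR) gene and replicates from a ColE1/pBR322-type origin. The accompanying rop gene and bom region are consistent with the low copy number given in the catalogue entry. The table also lists a fragment of a phage M13/f1-type origin, short tetracycline-resistance gene fragments and a small predicted E. coli open reading frame, all of which appear to be backbone remnants with no evident functional role.

The payload is a synthetic cassette encoding the RT-Cas1 and Cas2 spacer-acquisition proteins of Candidatus Accumulibacter sp. SK-02. RT-Cas1 is a natural fusion of a reverse transcriptase to the Cas1 integrase, and such systems can capture spacers from RNA. Expression is driven by a T7 promoter followed by a lac operator (T7lac) and a T7 gene 10 ribosome binding site. The plasmid-borne lacI gene supplies repressor, so transcription is IPTG-inducible and requires a host that provides T7 RNA polymerase. The automated annotation leaves the region from about 4.9 to 7.2 kb largely unlabelled, and this presumably holds the cas coding sequences. A second partial RBS near position 6,911 suggests a separately translated downstream gene. A T7 terminator closes the unit, and the short SET1 hit just before it is probably a similarity match.

According to the record, the plasmid also carries the organism's CRISPR array 1, which the feature table does not locate; the depositor refers users to the annotated sequence file. The construct is designed for spacer-acquisition experiments and is compatible with the SENECA readout for detecting newly expanded arrays, in the context of transcriptional recording from RNA.
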