Addgene plasmid #116967: pFS_0355_pET30-RT-CRISPR_Candidatus_Accumulibacter_sp._SK-02_ARRAY_1
Purpose: Expresses CaSK-02RT-Cas1-Cas2 under pT7lac promoter, encodes CaCRISPR array 1, compatible with SENECA acquisition readout
Depositing lab: Randall Platt. Depositing organization: ETH Zurich (Swiss Federal Institute of Technology). Publication: Transcriptional recording by CRISPR spacer acquisition from RNA. Schmidt F, Cherepkova MY, Platt RJ. Nature. 2018 Oct;562(7727):380-385. doi: 10.1038/s41586-018-0569-1. Epub 2018 Oct 3. PubMed 30283135.
Backbone
  Vector backbone: pET30b+
  Backbone manufacturer: Novagen
  Vector type: Bacterial Expression
Growth in bacteria
  Bacterial resistance: Kanamycin, 50 μg/mL
  Growth temperature: 37°C
  Growth strain: Stbl3
  Copy number: Low Copy
Gene/Insert
  Gene/Insert name: Candidatus Accumulibacter sp. SK-02 RT-Cas1-Cas2
  Species: Synthetic
  Promoter: T7
  Cloning method: Restriction Enzyme; 5′ cloning site Unknown (unknown if destroyed); 3′ cloning site Unknown (unknown if destroyed)
  Sequencing primers: 5′ T7; 3′ T7-term
Terms and licenses: Academic/Nonprofit Terms; Industry Terms: Not Available to Industry
Depositor comments: Please see the annotated GenBank file and the additional image file for the location of specific features in the sequence of this plasmid.
How to cite: pFS_0355_pET30-RT-CRISPR_Candidatus_Accumulibacter_sp._SK-02_ARRAY_1 was a gift from Randall Platt (Addgene plasmid # 116967 ; http://n2t.net/addgene:116967 ; RRID:Addgene_116967)
